>Addgene plasmid | pDONR223-MAP3K11 | analyzer sequence | sequence record 11113
AATGGATTTTATTTTGACTGATAGTGACCTGTTCGTTGCAACAAATTGATGAGCAATGCTTTTTTATAAT
GCCAACTTTGTACAAAAAAGTTGGCACCATGGAGCCCTTGAAGAGCCTCTTCCTCAAGAGCCCTCTAGGG
TCATGGAATGGCAGTGGCAGCGGGGGTGGTGGGGGCGGTGGAGGAGGCCGGCCTGAGGGGTCTCCAAAGG
CAGCGGGTTATGCCAACCCGGTGTGGACAGCCCTGTTCGACTACGAGCCCAGTGGGCAGGATGAGCTGGC
CCTGAGGAAGGGTGACCGTGTGGAGGTGCTGTCCCGGGACGCAGCCATCTCAGGAGACGAGGGCTGGTGG
GCGGGCCAGGTGGGTGGCCAGGTGGGCATCTTCCCGTCCAACTATGTGTCTCGGGGTGGTGGCCCGCCCC
CCTGCGAGGTGGCCAGCTTCCAGGAGCTGCGGCTGGAGGAGGTGATCGGCATTGGAGGCTTTGGCAAGGT
GTACAGGGGCAGCTGGCGAGGTGAGCTGGTGGCTGTGAAGGCAGCTCGCCAGGACCCCGATGAGGACATC
AGTGTGACAGCCGAGAGCGTTCGCCAGGAGGCCCGGCTCTTCGCCATGCTGGCACACCCCAACATCATTG
CCCTCAAGGCTGTGTGCCTGGAGGAGCCCAACCTGTGCCTGGTGATGGAGTATGCAGCCGGTGGGCCCCT
CAGCCGAGCTCTGGCCGGGCGGCGCGTGCCTCCCCATGTGCTGGTCAACTGGGCTGTGCAGATTGCCCGT
GGGATGCACTACCTGCACTGCGAGGCCCTGGTGCCCGTCATCCACCGTGATCTCAAGTCCAACAACATTT
TGCTGCTGCAGCCCATTGAGAGTGACGACATGGAGCACAGACCCTGAGATCACCGACTTTGGGCTGGCCC
GAGAAGTGG
